Addgene plasmid #146676: pT7-EGFP-C1-HsLSm1_J
Purpose: Mammalian Expression of HsLSm1
Depositing lab: Elisa Izaurralde. Depositing organization: Max Planck Institute for Developmental Biology. Publication: The C-terminal alpha-alpha superhelix of Pat is required for mRNA decapping in metazoa. Braun JE, Tritschler F, Haas G, Igreja C, Truffault V, Weichenrieder O, Izaurralde E. EMBO J. 2010 Jul 21. 29(14):2368-80. 10.1038/emboj.2010.124 PubMed 20543818.
Backbone
  Vector backbone: Unknown
  Vector type: Mammalian Expression
Growth in bacteria
  Bacterial resistance: Kanamycin, 50 μg/mL
  Growth temperature: 37°C
  Growth strain: DH5alpha
  Copy number: High Copy
Gene/Insert
  Gene/Insert name: HsLSm1
  Species: H. sapiens (human)
  Entrez Gene: LSM1 (a.k.a. CASM, YJL124C)
  Cloning method: Unknown
Terms and licenses: Academic/Nonprofit Terms; Industry Terms: Not Available to Industry
Depositor comments: ORF extracted from NCBI: NM_014462..2 Plasmids from this collection were made available to the research community and donated after the lab closed. Please note that the sequence provided by the depositing laboratory may be theoretical/predicted or based on Sanger sequencing results. There may be discrepancies between sequencing results obtained by Addgene and the depositor sequence. If an Addgene verified sequence is not available, please contact before placing your order to request that our lab fully sequence the plasmid.
How to cite: pT7-EGFP-C1-HsLSm1_J was a gift from Elisa Izaurralde (Addgene plasmid # 146676 ; http://n2t.net/addgene:146676 ; RRID:Addgene_146676)
