[The description below was written by a language model from this plasmid's Addgene catalogue record and pLannotate feature annotations shown in this document.]
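Description:
pT7-EGFP-C1-HsLSm1_J is a 5,170 nt mammalian expression plasmid that produces human LSm1 (LSM1, also known as CASM) as a fusion to the C-terminus of EGFP. The catalogue lists the backbone as unknown, but the name and feature layout match an EGFP-C1-type vector with an added T7 promoter. The human cytomegalovirus immediate early enhancer and promoter drive transcription in mammalian cells. A bacteriophage T7 promoter lies between the CMV promoter and the EGFP start, so the same fusion could in principle also be transcribed by T7 RNA polymerase. The EGFP coding sequence is followed by a short remnant of the multiple cloning site and then by the LSM1 open reading frame, which the depositor notes was taken from an NCBI reference mRNA. An SV40 polyadenylation signal ends the transcript.

In bacteria the plasmid replicates from a high-copy ColE1/pUC-type origin and is selected with kanamycin. A single NeoR/KanR (Tn5 aminoglycoside phosphotransferase) gene sits behind tandem bacterial (bla) and SV40 early promoters and ends with an HSV TK polyadenylation signal. It therefore confers kanamycin resistance in E. coli and can support G418 selection in mammalian cells. An f1 origin is also present and allows single-stranded DNA production. The short fragments annotated as HIV-1 LTR, large T antigen, ble and bGH poly(A) are most likely incidental sequence matches within backbone regions rather than functional elements.

LSm1 is part of an LSm complex implicated in mRNA degradation, and the associated publication concerns mRNA decapping in metazoa. The construct is therefore suited to visualising the localisation of GFP-tagged LSm1 in human cells or to using the tag in interaction studies, although the record states only mammalian expression as its purpose.
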