Features (pLannotate 1.2.2; 18 found; start..end, strand, type, name):
     61..364     +  enhancer       CMV enhancer: human cytomegalovirus immediate early enhancer
    365..568     +  promoter       CMV promoter: human cytomegalovirus (CMV) immediate early promoter
    564..597     +  LTR            5' LTR (truncated) (fragment): truncated 5' long terminal repeat (LTR) from HIV-1
    613..631     +  promoter       T7 promoter: promoter for bacteriophage T7 RNA polymerase
    665..1381    +  CDS            EGFP: EGFP is a basic (constitutively fluorescent) green fluorescent protein published in 1996, derived from Aequorea victoria. It is reported to be a rapidly-maturing weak dimer with moderate acid sensitivity.
   1382..1412    +  misc_feature   MCS (fragment): multiple cloning site
   1412..1810    +  CDS            LSM1: LSM1_HUMAN - Also known as CASM. Experimental evidence at protein level: Swiss-Prot protein existence level 1. Plays a role in the degradation of histone mRNAs, the only eukaryotic mRNAs that are not polyadenylated (PubMed:18172165). Probably also part of an LSm subunits-containing complex involved in the general process of mRNA degradation (By similarity). From Homo sapiens (Human).
   1814..1839    +  misc_feature   MCS (fragment): multiple cloning site
   1851..1935    +  CDS            large T antigen (fragment): large T antigen from SV40 (simian virus 40)
   1958..2079    +  polyA_signal   SV40 poly(A) signal: SV40 polyadenylation signal
   2113..2541    -  rep_origin     f1 ori (sequence partly withheld): f1 bacteriophage origin of replication; arrow indicates direction of (+) strand synthesis
   2568..2672    +  promoter       AmpR promoter: bla
   2674..3031    +  promoter       SV40 promoter: SV40 enhancer and early promoter
   3066..3860    +  CDS            NeoR/KanR: aminoglycoside phosphotransferase from Tn5; aph(3')-II (or nptII); confers resistance to neomycin, kanamycin, and G418 (Geneticin®)
   3881..4033    +  CDS            ble (fragment): BLE_KLEPN - Experimental evidence at protein level: Swiss-Prot protein existence level 1. Binding protein with a strong affinity to the bleomycin family of antibiotics. Binds to CL990; an antimitotic-antibiotic compound. From Klebsiella pneumoniae.
   4092..4139    +  polyA_signal   HSV TK poly(A) signal: herpes simplex virus thymidine kinase polyadenylation signal (Cole and Stacy, 1985)
   4230..4246    -  polyA_signal   bGH poly(A) signal (fragment): bovine growth hormone polyadenylation signal
   4468..5056    +  rep_origin     ori: high-copy-number ColE1/pMB1/pBR322/pUC origin of replication
>Addgene plasmid #146676 | pT7-EGFP-C1-HsLSm1_J | addgene full sequence | sequence record 442066 | Addgene NGS Result
TAGTTATTAATAGTAATCAATTACGGGGTCATTAGTTCATAGCCCATATATGGAGTTCCGCGTTACATAA
CTTACGGTAAATGGCCCGCCTGGCTGACCGCCCAACGACCCCCGCCCATTGACGTCAATAATGACGTATG
TTCCCATAGTAACGCCAATAGGGACTTTCCATTGACGTCAATGGGTGGAGTATTTACGGTAAACTGCCCA
CTTGGCAGTACATCAAGTGTATCATATGCCAAGTACGCCCCCTATTGACGTCAATGACGGTAAATGGCCC
GCCTGGCATTATGCCCAGTACATGACCTTATGGGACTTTCCTACTTGGCAGTACATCTACGTATTAGTCA
TCGCTATTACCATGGTGATGCGGTTTTGGCAGTACATCAATGGGCGTGGATAGCGGTTTGACTCACGGGG
ATTTCCAAGTCTCCACCCCATTGACGTCAATGGGAGTTTGTTTTGGCACCAAAATCAACGGGACTTTCCA
AAATGTCGTAACAACTCCGCCCCATTGACGCAAATGGGCGGTAGGCGTGTACGGTGGGAGGTCTATATAA
GCAGAGCTCTCTGGCTAACTAGAGAACCCACTGCTTACTGGCTTATCGAAATTAATACGACTCACTATAG
GGAGACCCAAGCTCTAGCGCTACCGGTCGCCACCATGGTGAGCAAGGGCGAGGAGCTGTTCACCGGGGTG
GTGCCCATCCTGGTCGAGCTGGACGGCGACGTAAACGGCCACAAGTTCAGCGTGTCCGGCGAGGGCGAGG
GCGATGCCACCTACGGCAAGCTGACCCTGAAGTTCATCTGCACCACCGGCAAGCTGCCCGTGCCCTGGCC
CACCCTCGTGACCACCCTGACCTACGGCGTGCAGTGCTTCAGCCGCTACCCCGACCACATGAAGCAGCAC
GACTTCTTCAAGTCCGCCATGCCCGAAGGCTACGTCCAGGAGCGCACCATCTTCTTCAAGGACGACGGCA
ACTACAAGACCCGCGCCGAGGTGAAGTTCGAGGGCGACACCCTGGTGAACCGCATCGAGCTGAAGGGCAT
CGACTTCAAGGAGGACGGCAACATCCTGGGGCACAAGCTGGAGTACAACTACAACAGCCACAACGTCTAT
ATCATGGCCGACAAGCAGAAGAACGGCATCAAGGTGAACTTCAAGATCCGCCACAACATCGAGGACGGCA
GCGTGCAGCTCGCCGACCACTACCAGCAGAACACCCCCATCGGCGACGGCCCCGTGCTGCTGCCCGACAA
CCACTACCTGAGCACCCAGTCCGCCCTGAGCAAAGACCCCAACGAGAAGCGCGATCACATGGTCCTGCTG
GAGTTCGTGACCGCCGCCGGGATCACTCTCGGCATGGACGAGCTGTACAAGTCCGGACTCAGATCTCGAG
CTCAAGCTTCGATGAACTATATGCCTGGCACCGCCAGCCTCATCGAGGACATTGACAAAAAGCACTTGGT
TCTGCTTCGAGATGGAAGGACACTTATAGGCTTTTTAAGAAGCATTGATCAATTTGCAAACTTAGTGCTA
CATCAGACTGTGGAGCGTATTCATGTGGGCAAAAAATACGGTGATATTCCTCGAGGGATTTTTGTGGTCA
GAGGAGAAAATGTGGTCCTACTAGGAGAAATAGACTTGGAAAAGGAGAGTGACACACCCCTCCAGCAAGT
ATCCATTGAAGAAATTCTAGAAGAACAAAGGGTGGAACAGCAGACCAAGCTGGAAGCAGAGAAGTTGAAA
GTGCAGGCCCTGAAGGACCGAGGTCTTTCCATTCCTCGAGCAGATACTCTTGATGAGTACTAAGGTACCG
CGGGCCCGGGATCCACCGGATCTAGATAACTGATCATAATCAGCCATACCACATTTGTAGAGGTTTTACT
TGCTTTAAAAAACCTCCCACACCTCCCCCTGAACCTGAAACATAAAATGAATGCAATTGTTGTTGTTAAC
TTGTTTATTGCAGCTTATAATGGTTACAAATAAAGCAATAGCATCACAAATTTCACAAATAAAGCATTTT
TTTCACTGCATTCTAGTTGTGGTTTGTCCAAACTCATCAATGTATCTTAACGCGTAAATTGTAAGCGTTA
ATATTTTGTTAAAATTCGCGTTAAATTTTTGTTAAATCAGCTCATTTTTTAACCAATAGGCCGAAATCGG
CAAAATCCCTTATAAATCAAAAGAATAGACCGAGATAGGGT
[37 nt withheld, positions 2212-2248]
AAAGAACGTGGACTCCAACGTCAAAGG
[49 nt withheld, positions 2276-2324]
T
[91 nt withheld, positions 2326-2416]
G
[124 nt withheld, positions 2418-2541]
CAGGTGGCACTTTTCGGGGAAATGTGCGCGGAACCCCTATTTGTTTATTTTTCTAAATACATTCAAATAT
GTATCCGCTCATGAGACAATAACCCTGATAAATGCTTCAATAATATTGAAAAAGGAAGAGTCCTGAGGCG
GAAAGAACCAGCTGTGGAATGTGTGTCAGTTAGGGTGTGGAAAGTCCCCAGGCTCCCCAGCAGGCAGAAG
TATGCAAAGCATGCATCTCAATTAGTCAGCAACCAGGTGTGGAAAGTCCCCAGGCTCCCCAGCAGGCAGA
AGTATGCAAAGCATGCATCTCAATTAGTCAGCAACCATAGTCCCGCCCCTAACTCCGCCCATCCCGCCCC
TAACTCCGCCCAGTTCCGCCCATTCTCCGCCCCATGGCTGACTAATTTTTTTTATTTATGCAGAGGCCGA
GGCCGCCTCGGCCTCTGAGCTATTCCAGAAGTAGTGAGGAGGCTTTTTTGGAGGCCTAGGCTTTTGCAAA
GATCGATCAAGAGACAGGATGAGGATCGTTTCGCATGATTGAACAAGATGGATTGCACGCAGGTTCTCCG
GCCGCTTGGGTGGAGAGGCTATTCGGCTATGACTGGGCACAACAGACAATCGGCTGCTCTGATGCCGCCG
TGTTCCGGCTGTCAGCGCAGGGGCGCCCGGTTCTTTTTGTCAAGACCGACCTGTCCGGTGCCCTGAATGA
ACTGCAAGACGAGGCAGCGCGGCTATCGTGGCTGGCCACGACGGGCGTTCCTTGCGCAGCTGTGCTCGAC
GTTGTCACTGAAGCGGGAAGGGACTGGCTGCTATTGGGCGAAGTGCCGGGGCAGGATCTCCTGTCATCTC
ACCTTGCTCCTGCCGAGAAAGTATCCATCATGGCTGATGCAATGCGGCGGCTGCATACGCTTGATCCGGC
TACCTGCCCATTCGACCACCAAGCGAAACATCGCATCGAGCGAGCACGTACTCGGATGGAAGCCGGTCTT
GTCGATCAGGATGATCTGGACGAAGAGCATCAGGGGCTCGCGCCAGCCGAACTGTTCGCCAGGCTCAAGG
CGAGCATGCCCGACGGCGAGGATCTCGTCGTGACCCATGGCGATGCCTGCTTGCCGAATATCATGGTGGA
AAATGGCCGCTTTTCTGGATTCATCGACTGTGGCCGGCTGGGTGTGGCGGACCGCTATCAGGACATAGCG
TTGGCTACCCGTGATATTGCTGAAGAGCTTGGCGGCGAATGGGCTGACCGCTTCCTCGTGCTTTACGGTA
TCGCCGCTCCCGATTCGCAGCGCATCGCCTTCTATCGCCTTCTTGACGAGTTCTTCTGAGCGGGACTCTG
GGGTTCGAAATGACCGACCAAGCGACGCCCAACCTGCCATCACGAGATTTCGATTCCACCGCCGCCTTCT
ATGAAAGGTTGGGCTTCGGAATCGTTTTCCGGGACGCCGGCTGGATGATCCTCCAGCGCGGGGATCTCAT
GCTGGAGTTCTTCGCCCACCCTAGGGGGAGGCTAACTGAAACACGGAAGGAGACAATACCGGAAGGAACC
CGCGCTATGACGGCAATAAAAAGACAGAATAAAACGCACGGTGTTGGGTCGTTTGTTCATAAACGCGGGG
TTCGGTCCCAGGGCTGGCACTCTGTCGATACCCCACCGAGACCCCATTGGGGCCAATACGCCCGCGTTTC
TTCCTTTTCCCCACCCCACCCCCCAAGTTCGGGTGAAGGCCCAGGGCTCGCAGCCAACGTCGGGGCGGCA
GGCCCTGCCATAGCCTCAGGTTACTCATATATACTTTAGATTGATTTAAAACTTCATTTTTAATTTAAAA
GGATCTAGGTGAAGATCCTTTTTGATAATCTCATGACCAAAATCCCTTAACGTGAGTTTTCGTTCCACTG
AGCGTCAGACCCCGTAGAAAAGATCAAAGGATCTTCTTGAGATCCTTTTTTTCTGCGCGTAATCTGCTGC
TTGCAAACAAAAAAACCACCGCTACCAGCGGTGGTTTGTTTGCCGGATCAAGAGCTACCAACTCTTTTTC
CGAAGGTAACTGGCTTCAGCAGAGCGCAGATACCAAATACTGTTCTTCTAGTGTAGCCGTAGTTAGGCCA
CCACTTCAAGAACTCTGTAGCACCGCCTACATACCTCGCTCTGCTAATCCTGTTACCAGTGGCTGCTGCC
AGTGGCGATAAGTCGTGTCTTACCGGGTTGGACTCAAGACGATAGTTACCGGATAAGGCGCAGCGGTCGG
GCTGAACGGGGGGTTCGTGCACACAGCCCAGCTTGGAGCGAACGACCTACACCGAACTGAGATACCTACA
GCGTGAGCTATGAGAAAGCGCCACGCTTCCCGAAGGGAGAAAGGCGGACAGGTATCCGGTAAGCGGCAGG
GTCGGAACAGGAGAGCGCACGAGGGAGCTTCCAGGGGGAAACGCCTGGTATCTTTATAGTCCTGTCGGGT
TTCGCCACCTCTGACTTGAGCGTCGATTTTTGTGATGCTCGTCAGGGGGGCGGAGCCTATGGAAAAACGC
CAGCAACGCGGCCTTTTTACGGTTCCTGGCCTTTTGCTGGCCTTTTGCTCACATGTTCTTTCCTGCGTTA
TCCCCTGATTCTGTGGATAACCGTATTACCGCCATGCAT
