Features (pLannotate 1.2.2; 18 found; start..end, strand, type, name):
     61..364     +  enhancer       CMV enhancer: human cytomegalovirus immediate early enhancer
    365..568     +  promoter       CMV promoter: human cytomegalovirus (CMV) immediate early promoter
    564..597     +  LTR            5' LTR (truncated) (fragment): truncated 5' long terminal repeat (LTR) from HIV-1
    613..631     +  promoter       T7 promoter: promoter for bacteriophage T7 RNA polymerase
    665..1381    +  CDS            EGFP: EGFP is a basic (constitutively fluorescent) green fluorescent protein published in 1996, derived from Aequorea victoria. It is reported to be a rapidly-maturing weak dimer with moderate acid sensitivity.
   1382..1412    +  misc_feature   MCS (fragment): multiple cloning site
   1412..1810    +  CDS            LSM1: LSM1_HUMAN - Also known as CASM. Experimental evidence at protein level: Swiss-Prot protein existence level 1. Plays a role in the degradation of histone mRNAs, the only eukaryotic mRNAs that are not polyadenylated (PubMed:18172165). Probably also part of an LSm subunits-containing complex involved in the general process of mRNA degradation (By similarity). From Homo sapiens (Human).
   1814..1839    +  misc_feature   MCS (fragment): multiple cloning site
   1851..1935    +  CDS            large T antigen (fragment): large T antigen from SV40 (simian virus 40)
   1958..2079    +  polyA_signal   SV40 poly(A) signal: SV40 polyadenylation signal
   2113..2541    -  rep_origin     f1 ori (sequence partly withheld): f1 bacteriophage origin of replication; arrow indicates direction of (+) strand synthesis
   2568..2672    +  promoter       AmpR promoter: bla
   2674..3031    +  promoter       SV40 promoter: SV40 enhancer and early promoter
   3066..3860    +  CDS            NeoR/KanR: aminoglycoside phosphotransferase from Tn5; aph(3')-II (or nptII); confers resistance to neomycin, kanamycin, and G418 (Geneticin®)
   3881..4033    +  CDS            ble (fragment): BLE_KLEPN - Experimental evidence at protein level: Swiss-Prot protein existence level 1. Binding protein with a strong affinity to the bleomycin family of antibiotics. Binds to CL990; an antimitotic-antibiotic compound. From Klebsiella pneumoniae.
   4092..4139    +  polyA_signal   HSV TK poly(A) signal: herpes simplex virus thymidine kinase polyadenylation signal (Cole and Stacy, 1985)
   4230..4246    -  polyA_signal   bGH poly(A) signal (fragment): bovine growth hormone polyadenylation signal
   4468..5056    +  rep_origin     ori: high-copy-number ColE1/pMB1/pBR322/pUC origin of replication
>Addgene plasmid #146676 | pT7-EGFP-C1-HsLSm1_J | analyzer sequence | sequence record 289122
TAGTTATTAATAGTAATCAATTACGGGGTCATTAGTTCATAGCCCATATATGGAGTTCCGCGTTACATAA
CTTACGGTAAATGGCCCGCCTGGCTGACCGCCCAACGACCCCCGCCCATTGACGTCAATAATGACGTATG
TTCCCATAGTAACGCCAATAGGGACTTTCCATTGACGTCAATGGGTGGAGTATTTACGGTAAACTGCCCA
CTTGGCAGTACATCAAGTGTATCATATGCCAAGTACGCCCCCTATTGACGTCAATGACGGTAAATGGCCC
GCCTGGCATTATGCCCAGTACATGACCTTATGGGACTTTCCTACTTGGCAGTACATCTACGTATTAGTCA
TCGCTATTACCATGGTGATGCGGTTTTGGCAGTACATCAATGGGCGTGGATAGCGGTTTGACTCACGGGG
ATTTCCAAGTCTCCACCCCATTGACGTCAATGGGAGTTTGTTTTGGCACCAAAATCAACGGGACTTTCCA
AAATGTCGTAACAACTCCGCCCCATTGACGCAAATGGGCGGTAGGCGTGTACGGTGGGAGGTCTATATAA
GCAGAGCTCTCTGGCTAACTAGAGAACCCACTGCTTACTGGCTTATCGAAATTAATACGACTCACTATAG
GGAGACCCAAGCTCTAGCGCTACCGGTCGCCACCATGGTGAGCAAGGGCGAGGAGCTGTTCACCGGGGTG
GTGCCCATCCTGGTCGAGCTGGACGGCGACGTAAACGGCCACAAGTTCAGCGTGTCCGGCGAGGGCGAGG
GCGATGCCACCTACGGCAAGCTGACCCTGAAGTTCATCTGCACCACCGGCAAGCTGCCCGTGCCCTGGCC
CACCCTCGTGACCACCCTGACCTACGGCGTGCAGTGCTTCAGCCGCTACCCCGACCACATGAAGCAGCAC
GACTTCTTCAAGTCCGCCATGCCCGAAGGCTACGTCCAGGAGCGCACCATCTTCTTCAAGGACGACGGCA
ACTACAAGACCCGCGCCGAGGTGAAGTTCGAGGGCGACACCCTGGTGAACCGCATCGAGCTGAAGGGCAT
CGACTTCAAGGAGGACGGCAACATCCTGGGGCACAAGCTGGAGTACAACTACAACAGCCACAACGTCTAT
ATCATGGCCGACAAGCAGAAGAACGGCATCAAGGTGAACTTCAAGATCCGCCACAACATCGAGGACGGCA
GCGTGCAGCTCGCCGACCACTACCAGCAGAACACCCCCATCGGCGACGGCCCCGTGCTGCTGCCCGACAA
CCACTACCTGAGCACCCAGTCCGCCCTGAGCAAAGACCCCAACGAGAAGCGCGATCACATGGTCCTGCTG
GAGTTCGTGACCGCCGCCGGGATCACTCTCGGCATGGACGAGCTGTACAAGTCCGGACTCAGATCTCGAG
CTCAAGCTTCGATGAACTATATGCCTGGCACCGCCAGCCTCATCGAGGACATTGACAAAAAGCACTTGGT
TCTGCTTCGAGATGGAAGGACACTTATAGGCTTTTTAAGAAGCATTGATCAATTTGCAAACTTAGTGCTA
CATCAGACTGTGGAGCGTATTCATGTGGGCAAAAAATACGGTGATATTCCTCGAGGGATTTTTGTGGTCA
GAGGAGAAAATGTGGTCCTACTAGGAGAAATAGACTTGGAAAAGGAGAGTGACACACCCCTCCAGCAAGT
ATCCATTGAAGAAATTCTAGAAGAACAAAGGGTGGAACAGCAGACCAAGCTGGAAGCAGAGAAGTTGAAA
GTGCAGGCCCTGAAGGACCGAGGTCTTTCCATTCCTCGAGCAGATACTCTTGATGAGTACTAAGGTACCG
CGGGCCCGGGATCCACCGGATCTAGATAACTGATCATAATCAGCCATACCACATTTGTAGAGGTTTTACT
TGCTTTAAAAAACCTCCCACACCTCCCCCTGAACCTGAAACATAAAATGAATGCAATTGTTGTTGTTAAC
TTGTTTATTGCAGCTTATAATGGTTACAAATAAAGCAATAGCATCACAAATTTCACAAATAAAGCATTTT
TTTCACTGCATTCTAGTTGTGGTTTGTCCAAACTCATCAATGTATCTTAACGCGTAAATTGTAAGCGTTA
ATATTTTGTTAAAATTCGCGTTAAATTTTTGTTAAATCAGCTCATTTTTTAACCAATAGGCCGAAATCGG
CAAAATCCCTTATAAATCAAAAGAATAGACCGAGATAGGGT
[37 nt withheld, positions 2212-2248]
AAAGAACGTGGACTCCAACGTCAAAGG
[49 nt withheld, positions 2276-2324]
T
[91 nt withheld, positions 2326-2416]
G
[124 nt withheld, positions 2418-2541]
CAGGTGGCACTTTTCGGGGAAATGTGCGCGGAACCCCTATTTGTTTATTTTTCTAAATACATTCAAATAT
GTATCCGCTCATGAGACAATAACCCTGATAAATGCTTCAATAATATTGAAAAAGGAAGAGTCCTGAGGCG
GAAAGAACCAGCTGTGGAATGTGTGTCAGTTAGGGTGTGGAAAGTCCCCAGGCTCCCCAGCAGGCAGAAG
TATGCAAAGCATGCATCTCAATTAGTCAGCAACCAGGTGTGGAAAGTCCCCAGGCTCCCCAGCAGGCAGA
AGTATGCAAAGCATGCATCTCAATTAGTCAGCAACCATAGTCCCGCCCCTAACTCCGCCCATCCCGCCCC
TAACTCCGCCCAGTTCCGCCCATTCTCCGCCCCATGGCTGACTAATTTTTTTTATTTATGCAGAGGCCGA
GGCCGCCTCGGCCTCTGAGCTATTCCAGAAGTAGTGAGGAGGCTTTTTTGGAGGCCTAGGCTTTTGCAAA
GATCGATCAAGAGACAGGATGAGGATCGTTTCGCATGATTGAACAAGATGGATTGCACGCAGGTTCTCCG
GCCGCTTGGGTGGAGAGGCTATTCGGCTATGACTGGGCACAACAGACAATCGGCTGCTCTGATGCCGCCG
TGTTCCGGCTGTCAGCGCAGGGGCGCCCGGTTCTTTTTGTCAAGACCGACCTGTCCGGTGCCCTGAATGA
ACTGCAAGACGAGGCAGCGCGGCTATCGTGGCTGGCCACGACGGGCGTTCCTTGCGCAGCTGTGCTCGAC
GTTGTCACTGAAGCGGGAAGGGACTGGCTGCTATTGGGCGAAGTGCCGGGGCAGGATCTCCTGTCATCTC
ACCTTGCTCCTGCCGAGAAAGTATCCATCATGGCTGATGCAATGCGGCGGCTGCATACGCTTGATCCGGC
TACCTGCCCATTCGACCACCAAGCGAAACATCGCATCGAGCGAGCACGTACTCGGATGGAAGCCGGTCTT
GTCGATCAGGATGATCTGGACGAAGAGCATCAGGGGCTCGCGCCAGCCGAACTGTTCGCCAGGCTCAAGG
CGAGCATGCCCGACGGCGAGGATCTCGTCGTGACCCATGGCGATGCCTGCTTGCCGAATATCATGGTGGA
AAATGGCCGCTTTTCTGGATTCATCGACTGTGGCCGGCTGGGTGTGGCGGACCGCTATCAGGACATAGCG
TTGGCTACCCGTGATATTGCTGAAGAGCTTGGCGGCGAATGGGCTGACCGCTTCCTCGTGCTTTACGGTA
TCGCCGCTCCCGATTCGCAGCGCATCGCCTTCTATCGCCTTCTTGACGAGTTCTTCTGAGCGGGACTCTG
GGGTTCGAAATGACCGACCAAGCGACGCCCAACCTGCCATCACGAGATTTCGATTCCACCGCCGCCTTCT
ATGAAAGGTTGGGCTTCGGAATCGTTTTCCGGGACGCCGGCTGGATGATCCTCCAGCGCGGGGATCTCAT
GCTGGAGTTCTTCGCCCACCCTAGGGGGAGGCTAACTGAAACACGGAAGGAGACAATACCGGAAGGAACC
CGCGCTATGACGGCAATAAAAAGACAGAATAAAACGCACGGTGTTGGGTCGTTTGTTCATAAACGCGGGG
TTCGGTCCCAGGGCTGGCACTCTGTCGATACCCCACCGAGACCCCATTGGGGCCAATACGCCCGCGTTTC
TTCCTTTTCCCCACCCCACCCCCCAAGTTCGGGTGAAGGCCCAGGGCTCGCAGCCAACGTCGGGGCGGCA
GGCCCTGCCATAGCCTCAGGTTACTCATATATACTTTAGATTGATTTAAAACTTCATTTTTAATTTAAAA
GGATCTAGGTGAAGATCCTTTTTGATAATCTCATGACCAAAATCCCTTAACGTGAGTTTTCGTTCCACTG
AGCGTCAGACCCCGTAGAAAAGATCAAAGGATCTTCTTGAGATCCTTTTTTTCTGCGCGTAATCTGCTGC
TTGCAAACAAAAAAACCACCGCTACCAGCGGTGGTTTGTTTGCCGGATCAAGAGCTACCAACTCTTTTTC
CGAAGGTAACTGGCTTCAGCAGAGCGCAGATACCAAATACTGTCCTTCTAGTGTAGCCGTAGTTAGGCCA
CCACTTCAAGAACTCTGTAGCACCGCCTACATACCTCGCTCTGCTAATCCTGTTACCAGTGGCTGCTGCC
AGTGGCGATAAGTCGTGTCTTACCGGGTTGGACTCAAGACGATAGTTACCGGATAAGGCGCAGCGGTCGG
GCTGAACGGGGGGTTCGTGCACACAGCCCAGCTTGGAGCGAACGACCTACACCGAACTGAGATACCTACA
GCGTGAGCTATGAGAAAGCGCCACGCTTCCCGAAGGGAGAAAGGCGGACAGGTATCCGGTAAGCGGCAGG
GTCGGAACAGGAGAGCGCACGAGGGAGCTTCCAGGGGGAAACGCCTGGTATCTTTATAGTCCTGTCGGGT
TTCGCCACCTCTGACTTGAGCGTCGATTTTTGTGATGCTCGTCAGGGGGGCGGAGCCTATGGAAAAACGC
CAGCAACGCGGCCTTTTTACGGTTCCTGGCCTTTTGCTGGCCTTTTGCTCACATGTTCTTTCCTGCGTTA
TCCCCTGATTCTGTGGATAACCGTATTACCGCCATGCAT
